Addgene plasmid #246430: pMini-CMV-NLS-dead R-IscB (D60A, H269A)-NLS_T2A_mCherry_U6-ωRNA
Purpose: All-in-one plasmid. Expresses R-IscB in mammalian cells. Dead mutations included.
Depositing lab: Ailong Ke. Publication: Conversion of IscB and Cas9 into RNA-guided RNA editors. Xu C, Niu X, Sun H, Yan H, Tang W, Ke A. Cell. 2025 Aug 18:S0092-8674(25)00854-2. doi: 10.1016/j.cell.2025.07.032. PubMed 40829585.
Backbone
  Vector backbone: pMini
  Vector type: Mammalian Expression
Growth in bacteria
  Bacterial resistance: Ampicillin, 100 μg/mL
  Growth temperature: 37°C
  Growth strain: DH5alpha
  Copy number: Unknown
Gene/Insert 1
  Gene/Insert name: O.gue IscB with dead mutations (D60A, H269A) and delta-TID
  Species: Synthetic; human gut metagenome
  Insert size (bp): 1323
  Mutation: changed Aspartic Acid 60 to Alanine, changed Histidine 269 to Alanine, deleted amino acids 433-487
  GenBank ID: OGEU01000025.1
  Promoter: CMV
  Tag / fusion protein: SV40 NLS (N terminal on insert); nucleoplasmin NLS (C terminal on insert)
  Cloning method: Gibson Cloning
  Sequencing primers: 5′ CGCAAATGGGCGGTAGGCGTG; 3′ gggccgggattttcctcc
Gene/Insert 2
  Gene/Insert name: mCherry
  Species: Synthetic
  Insert size (bp): 711
  Promoter: CMV
  Tag / fusion protein: Thosea asigna virus 2A peptide (N terminal on insert)
  Cloning method: Gibson Cloning
  Sequencing primers: 5′ gaagacttcccctgccctctc; 3′ AGATGGCTGGCAACTAGAAG
Gene/Insert 3
  Gene/Insert name: ωRNA
  Species: human gut metagenome
  Insert size (bp): 194
  GenBank ID: OGEU01000025.1
  Promoter: U6
  Cloning method: Gibson Cloning
  Sequencing primers: 5′ gagggcctatttcccatg; 3′ catatgggagggcaaatcCCA
Terms and licenses: Academic/Nonprofit Terms; Industry Terms: Not Available to Industry
How to cite: pMini-CMV-NLS-dead R-IscB (D60A, H269A)-NLS_T2A_mCherry_U6-ωRNA was a gift from Ailong Ke (Addgene plasmid # 246430 ; http://n2t.net/addgene:246430 ; RRID:Addgene_246430)
