[The description below was written by a language model from this plasmid's Addgene catalogue record and pLannotate feature annotations shown in this document.]
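Description:
pMini-CMV-NLS-dead R-IscB (D60A, H269A)-NLS_T2A_mCherry_U6-ωRNA is a compact (about 5.3 kb) all-in-one mammalian expression plasmid built on the pMini backbone. It is propagated in E. coli through a high-copy ColE1/pUC-type origin and selected with ampicillin via the β-lactamase gene and its native promoter. No mammalian selection marker is recorded or annotated, so it appears suited to transient transfection.

The main expression unit is driven by the CMV immediate-early enhancer and promoter. It encodes an engineered IscB from a human gut metagenome (O.gue IscB), flanked by an N-terminal SV40 NLS and a C-terminal nucleoplasmin NLS for nuclear import. This "R-IscB" variant lacks the TID (residues 433–487 deleted) and carries the D60A and H269A substitutions, which the record describes as dead mutations. The IscB coding region was not annotated by the automated feature table, but it fits the unannotated gap between the CMV promoter and the nucleoplasmin NLS. A T2A peptide links IscB to mCherry, so a single transcript yields two separate proteins and red fluorescence marks transfected, expressing cells. The transcript ends at a bGH polyadenylation signal.

A second cassette, on the opposite strand, uses the human U6 RNA polymerase III promoter to express the roughly 194-nt ωRNA, the guide RNA partner of IscB. A short rabbit β-globin poly(A) element is also annotated on this strand, downstream of the ωRNA region. The associated work concerns converting IscB and Cas9 into RNA-guided RNA editors. The record does not state a specific role for this version, but it would plausibly serve as a catalytically inactive control or an RNA-guided binding platform.
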