Features (pLannotate 1.2.2; 11 found; start..end, strand, type, name):
     16..604     -  rep_origin     ori: high-copy-number ColE1/pMB1/pBR322/pUC origin of replication
    775..1635    -  CDS            AmpR: β-lactamase; bla; confers resistance to ampicillin, carbenicillin, and related antibiotics
   1636..1740    -  promoter       AmpR promoter: bla
   1748..2127    +  enhancer       CMV enhancer: human cytomegalovirus immediate early enhancer
   2128..2331    +  promoter       CMV promoter: human cytomegalovirus (CMV) immediate early promoter
   3724..3771    +  CDS            nucleoplasmin NLS: bipartite nuclear localization signal from nucleoplasmin
   3775..3827    +  CDS            T2A (fragment): 2A peptide from Thosea asigna virus capsid protein Eukaryotic ribosomes fail to insert a peptide bond between the Gly and Pro residues, yielding separate polypeptides.
   3829..4538    +  CDS            mCherry (fragment): monomeric derivative of DsRed fluorescent protein (Shaner et al., 2004) mammalian codon-optimized
   4577..4801    +  polyA_signal   bGH poly(A) signal: bovine growth hormone polyadenylation signal
   4830..4885    -  polyA_signal   β-globin poly(A) signal: rabbit β-globin polyadenylation signal (Gil and Proudfoot, 1987)
   5100..5340    -  promoter       U6 promoter: RNA polymerase III promoter for human U6 snRNA
>Addgene plasmid #246430 | pMini-CMV-NLS-dead R-IscB (D60A, H269A)-NLS_T2A_mCherry_U6-ωRNA | addgene full sequence | sequence record 490873 | Addgene NGS Result
CCAAGCTTGCATGCCTTTCCATAGGCTCCGCCCCCCTGACGAGCATCACAAAAATCGACGCTCAAGTCAG
AGGTGGCGAAACCCGACAGGACTATAAAGATACCAGGCGTTTCCCCCTGGAAGCTCCCTCGTGCGCTCTC
CTGTTCCGACCCTGCCGCTTACCGGATACCTGTCCGCCTTTCTCCCTTCGGGAAGCGTGGCGCTTTCTCA
TAGCTCACGCTGTAGGTATCTCAGTTCGGTGTAGGTCGTTCGCTCCAAGCTGGGCTGTGTGCACGAACCC
CCCGTTCAGCCCGACCGCTGCGCCTTATCCGGTAACTATCGTCTTGAGTCCAACCCGGTAAGACACGACT
TATCGCCACTGGCAGCAGCCACTGGTAACAGGATTAGCAGAGCGAGGTATGTAGGCGGTGCTACAGAGTT
CTTGAAGTGGTGGCCTAACTACGGCTACACTAGAAGAACAGTATTTGGTATCTGCGCTCTGCTGAAGCCA
GTTACCTTCGGAAAAAGAGTTGGTAGCTCTTGATCCGGCAAACAAACCACCGCTGGTAGCGGTGGTTTTT
TTGTTTGCAAGCAGCAGATTACGCGCAGAAAAAAAGGATCTCAAGAAGATCCTTTGATCTTTTCTACGGG
GTCTGACGCTCAGTGGAACGAAAACTCACGTTAAGGGATTTTGGTCATGAGATTATCAAAAAGGATCTTC
ACCTAGATCCTTTTAAATTAAAAATGAAGTTTTAAATCAATCTAAAGTATATATGAGTAAACTTGGTCTG
ACAGTTACCAATGCTTAATCAGTGAGGCACCTATCTCAGCGATCTGTCTATTTCGTTCATCCATAGTTGC
CTGACTCCCCGTCGTGTAGATAACTACGATACGGGAGGGCTTACCATCTGGCCCCAGTGCTGCAATGATA
CCGCGAGACCCACGCTCACCGGCTCCAGATTTATCAGCAATAAACCAGCCAGCCGGAAGGGCCGAGCGCA
GAAGTGGTCCTGCAACTTTATCCGCCTCCATCCAGTCTATTAATTGTTGCCGGGAAGCTAGAGTAAGTAG
TTCGCCAGTTAATAGTTTGCGCAACGTTGTTGCCATTGCTACAGGCATCGTGGTGTCACGCTCGTCGTTT
GGTATGGCTTCATTCAGCTCCGGTTCCCAACGATCAAGGCGAGTTACATGATCCCCCATGTTGTGCAAAA
AAGCGGTTAGCTCCTTCGGTCCTCCGATCGTTGTCAGAAGTAAGTTGGCCGCAGTGTTATCACTCATGGT
TATGGCAGCACTGCATAATTCTCTTACTGTCATGCCATCCGTAAGATGCTTTTCTGTGACTGGTGAGTAC
TCAACCAAGTCATTCTGAGAATAGTGTATGCGGCGACCGAGTTGCTCTTGCCCGGCGTCAATACGGGATA
ATACCGCGCCACATAGCAGAACTTTAAAAGTGCTCATCATTGGAAAACGTTCTTCGGGGCGAAAACTCTC
AAGGATCTTACCGCTGTTGAGATCCAGTTCGATGTAACCCACTCGTGCACCCAACTGATCTTCAGCATCT
TTTACTTTCACCAGCGTTTCTGGGTGAGCAAAAACAGGAAGGCAAAATGCCGCAAAAAAGGGAATAAGGG
CGACACGGAAATGTTGAATACTCATACTCTTCCTTTTTCAATATTATTGAAGCATTTATCAGGGTTATTG
TCTCATGAGCGGATACATATTTGAATGTATTTAGAAAAATAAACAAATAGGGGTTCCGCGCACATTTGAC
ATTGATTATTGACTAGTTATTAATAGTAATCAATTACGGGGTCATTAGTTCATAGCCCATATATGGAGTT
CCGCGTTACATAACTTACGGTAAATGGCCCGCCTGGCTGACCGCCCAACGACCCCCGCCCATTGACGTCA
ATAATGACGTATGTTCCCATAGTAACGCCAATAGGGACTTTCCATTGACGTCAATGGGTGGAGTATTTAC
GGTAAACTGCCCACTTGGCAGTACATCAAGTGTATCATATGCCAAGTACGCCCCCTATTGACGTCAATGA
CGGTAAATGGCCCGCCTGGCATTATGCCCAGTACATGACCTTATGGGACTTTCCTACTTGGCAGTACATC
TACGTATTAGTCATCGCTATTACCATGGTGATGCGGTTTTGGCAGTACATCAATGGGCGTGGATAGCGGT
TTGACTCACGGGGATTTCCAAGTCTCCACCCCATTGACGTCAATGGGAGTTTGTTTTGGCACCAAAATCA
ACGGGACTTTCCAAAATGTCGTAACAACTCCGCCCCATTGACGCAAATGGGCGGTAGGCGTGTACGGTGG
GAGGTCTATATAAGCAGAGCTCTCTGGCTAACTAGAGAACCCACTGCCACCATGGGACCAAAAAAGAAAC
GGAAGGTGGGATCTATGGCCGTGGTCTACGTGATCTCTAAGTCCGGCAAACCACTGATGCCCACCACCAG
ATGCGGCCACGTGCGGATCTTGCTCAAGGAAGGCAAGGCTAGAGTGGTGGAAAGAAAGCCCTTCACCATC
CAGCTGACCTACGAGTCTGCCGAGGAAACCCAGCCTCTGGTGCTGGGCATTGCTCCTGGCAGAACCAATA
TCGGTATGAGCGTGGTGACCGAGAGCGGAGAGAGCGTGTTCAACGCCCAAATCGAGACAAGAAACAAGGA
CGTGCCTAAGCTGATGAAGGACAGAAAGCAGTATAGGCGTGCCCACAGAAGGCTGAAGCGGCGGTGCAAA
AGACGGCGGAGAGCCAAGGCTGCCGGCACCGCCTTCGAGGAGGGCGAAAAGCAAAGACTGCTGCCTGGCT
GCAAAAAGCCTATTACATGCAAGAGCATCCGGAACAAGGAAGCCAGATTCAACAACCGCAAGCGGCCTAA
AGGATGGCTGACACCTACCGCCAATCACCTGCTGGTCACCCACCTGAACGTGGTTAAGAAGGTGCAGAAG
ATCCTGCCCGTGGCCAAGGTGGTGCTGGAGCTGAATCGGTTCAGCTTTATGGCCATGAACAACCCCAAGG
TTCAGAGATGGCAGTACCAGCGGGGCCCTCTGTACGGCAAAGGCAGCGTGGAAGAGGCCGTGTCCATGCA
GCAGGATGGACACTGCCTGTTTTGTAAACACGGCATCGACCACTACCACCACGTGGTCCCCAGAAGAAAG
AACGGCAGCGAGACACTGGAAAACAGAGTGGGCCTTTGTGAAGAACACGCGAGACTGGTGCACACAGATA
AGGAGTGGGAGGCCAACCTGGCCAGCAAGAAGTCTGGAATGAACAAGAAATACCACGCCCTGTCTGTGCT
GAACCAGATCATCCCCTACCTGGCTGATCAGCTGGCCGATATGTTCCCCGGAAATTTCTGCGTGACAAGC
GGCCAAGACACCTATCTGTTTCGGGAAGAGCATGGCATCCCTAAGGACCACTACCTGGACGCCTACTGCA
TCGCCTGCAGCGCACTGACCGACGCCAAGAAGGTGAGCAGCCCTAAGGGCAGACCATACATGGTGCACCA
GTTCAGAAGGCATGATAGACAGGCCTGTCACAAGGCCAATCTGAACCGGAGCTACTACATGGGCGGCAAG
AAAGTTGCCACCAACCGGCACAAAGCTATGGACCAGAAAACTGACAGCCTGGAAGAGTACAGAGCCGCTC
ACAGCGCCGCTGACGTGTCTAAACTGACCGTGAAGCACCCTTCTGCTCAGTACAACGGCGGACTGCAGAT
CTACGTGGGGTCCAAAAGGCCGGCGGCCACGAAAAAGGCCGGCCAGGCAAAAAAGAAAAAGGGAGAGGGC
AGGGGAAGTCTTCTAACATGCGGGGACGTGGAGGAAAATCCCGGCCCAATGGTGAGCAAGGGCGAGGAGG
ATAACATGGCCATCATCAAGGAGTTCATGCGCTTCAAGGTGCACATGGAGGGCTCCGTGAACGGCCACGA
GTTCGAGATCGAGGGCGAGGGCGAGGGCCGCCCCTACGAGGGCACCCAGACCGCCAAGCTGAAGGTGACC
AAGGGTGGCCCCCTGCCCTTCGCCTGGGACATCCTGTCCCCTCAGTTCATGTACGGCTCCAAGGCCTACG
TGAAGCACCCCGCCGACATCCCCGACTACTTGAAGCTGTCCTTCCCCGAGGGCTTCAAGTGGGAGCGCGT
GATGAACTTCGAGGACGGCGGCGTGGTGACCGTGACCCAGGACTCCTCCCTGCAGGACGGCGAGTTCATC
TACAAGGTGAAGCTGCGCGGCACCAACTTCCCCTCCGACGGCCCCGTAATGCAGAAGAAGACCATGGGCT
GGGAGGCCTCCTCCGAGCGGATGTACCCCGAGGACGGCGCCCTGAAGGGCGAGATCAAGCAGAGGCTGAA
GCTGAAGGACGGCGGCCACTACGACGCTGAGGTCAAGACCACCTACAAGGCCAGGAAGCCCGTGCAGCTG
CCCGGCGCCTACAACGTCAACATCAAGTTGGACATCACCTCCCACAACGAGGACTACACCATCGTGGAAC
AGTACGAACGCGCCGAGGGCCGCCACTCCACCGGCGGCATGGACGAGCTGTACAAGTAATCTAGAGGGCC
CGTTTAAACCCGCTGATCAGCCTCGACTGTGCCTTCTAGTTGCCAGCCATCTGTTGTTTGCCCCTCCCCC
GTGCCTTCCTTGACCCTGGAAGGTGCCACTCCCACTGTCCTTTCCTAATAAAATGAGGAAATTGCATCGC
ATTGTCTGAGTAGGTGTCATTCTATTCTGGGGGGTGGGGTGGGGCAGGACAGCAAGGGGGAGGATTGGGA
AGACAATAGCAGGCATGCTGGGGATGCGGTGGGCTCTATGGGATTTGCCCTCCCATATGTCCTTCCGAGT
GAGAGACACAAAAAATTCCAACACACTATTGCAATGAAAATAAATTTCCTTTATTTACTGCAAAACAAAA
AAAACTCTCTCTGTTTCCAGAGAGGTGATTGTTCCCCCTGGCTTATCTGATTTTCATCAACTGACATCCG
CTATGCAGTTCCGGGGACTGGGGAAATCCCAGGGTGCGTCCGGCCTTTCGGCCTTACGAATGTCTCAGCC
TGTGCTCTTTCAACCTTTTCAAGTTGAAAGAGCCCTGCGCCAAGGTGCGGCGGTGTTTCGTCCTTTCCAC
AAGATATATAAAGCCAAGAAATCGAAATACTTTCAAGTTACGGTAAGCATATGATAGTCCATTTTAAAAC
ATAATTTTAAAACTGCAAACTACCCAAGAAATTATTACTTTCTACGTCACGTATTTTGTACTAATATCTT
TGTGTTTACAGTCAAATTAATTCCAATTATCTCTCTAACAGCCTTGTATCGTATATGCAAATATGAAGGA
ATCATGGGAAATAGGCCCTC
